Addgene plasmid #182846: pGEX-2T-TRR-C421-Y2404F
Purpose: mutation Y2404F (TAC/TTC) in GST-TRR-C421 (TRR 2011-2431 aa). Expression in E. coli. by IPTG induction
Depositing lab: Peter Harte. Depositing organization: Case Western Reserve University. Publication: Trithorax monomethylates histone H3K4 and interacts directly with CBP to promote H3K27 acetylation and antagonize Polycomb silencing. Tie F, Banerjee R, Saiakhova AR, Howard B, Monteith KE, Scacheri PC, Cosgrove MS, Harte PJ. Development. 2014 Mar;141(5):1129-39. doi: 10.1242/dev.102392. PubMed 24550119.
Backbone
  Vector backbone: pGEX-2T
  Backbone size w/o insert (bp): 4900
  Total vector size (bp): 6163
  Vector type: Bacterial Expression
Growth in bacteria
  Bacterial resistance: Ampicillin, 100 μg/mL
  Growth temperature: 37°C
  Growth strain: DH5alpha
  Copy number: High Copy
Gene/Insert
  Gene/Insert name: TRR 2011-2431 (alt name: trithorax-related)
  Species: D. melanogaster (fly)
  Insert size (bp): 1263
  Mutation: mutation Y2404F (TAC/TTC) in GST-TRR-C421 (TRR 2011-2431 aa)
  Entrez Gene: trr (a.k.a. Dmel_CG3848, CG3848, Dmel\CG3848, EG:63B12.3, TRR, Trr, anon-2Bb, dmll3/4)
  Cloning method: Restriction Enzyme; 5′ cloning site NdeI (not destroyed); 3′ cloning site NsiI (not destroyed)
  Sequencing primers: 5′ ATG GGTGCAGGAG CAGGCGCCAC
Terms and licenses: Academic/Nonprofit Terms; Industry Terms: Not Available to Industry
Depositor comments: The cDNA clone of TRR (SD13650) were obtained from the Drosophila Genomics Resource Center (DGRC). Additional mutation was found at Q2050L. This is outside of the TRR SET domain (2293-2431 aa) and has no effect on its enzyme activity.
How to cite: pGEX-2T-TRR-C421-Y2404F was a gift from Peter Harte (Addgene plasmid # 182846 ; http://n2t.net/addgene:182846 ; RRID:Addgene_182846)
