[The description below was written by a language model from this plasmid's Addgene catalogue record and pLannotate feature annotations shown in this document.]
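Description:
pGEX-2T-TRR-C421-Y2404F is a bacterial expression plasmid built on the pGEX-2T backbone for producing a GST-tagged C-terminal fragment of the Drosophila melanogaster histone methyltransferase Trithorax-related (TRR) in E. coli. It replicates from a high-copy ColE1/pMB1-type origin and is selected with ampicillin through the β-lactamase (AmpR) gene. The catalogue lists a total size of 6,163 bp, while the sequenced record behind the feature table is slightly longer at 6,217 nt. Small annotated fragments of rop, bom, lacZα and an E. coli yciV sequence are backbone remnants rather than functional payload.

The expression cassette consists of the hybrid tac promoter followed by a lac operator, driving an open reading frame in which Schistosoma japonicum glutathione S-transferase is followed, after a short linker, by TRR residues 2011–2431 (the C-terminal 421 amino acids, hence "C421"). The plasmid carries its own lacI gene with its promoter, so transcription is held off by lac repressor until IPTG is added. The GST moiety allows affinity purification of the fusion on glutathione resin. The fragment includes the SET domain (residues 2293–2431) and bears an engineered tyrosine-to-phenylalanine substitution at position 2404, within that domain. The depositor also reports an unintended Q2050L change that lies outside the SET domain and is stated not to affect enzyme activity. The insert derives from a TRR cDNA clone and was introduced by restriction cloning between NdeI and NsiI sites, both retained.

The construct serves to make recombinant mutant TRR protein, most plausibly for comparison with the wild-type GST-TRR-C421 fragment in histone H3K4 methyltransferase studies, although the record does not spell out the specific assays or the expected effect of Y2404F.
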