Features (pLannotate 1.2.2; 17 found; start..end, strand, type, name):
    183..211     +  promoter       tac promoter: strong E. coli promoter; hybrid between the trp and lac UV5 promoters
    219..235     +  protein_bind   lac operator: The lac repressor binds to the lac operator to inhibit transcription in E. coli. This inhibition can be relieved by adding lactose or isopropyl-β-D-thiogalactopyranoside (IPTG). lac repressor encoded by lacI
    258..911     +  CDS            GST26_SCHJA: Experimental evidence at protein level: Swiss-Prot protein existence level 1. GST isoenzymes appear to play a central role in the parasite detoxification system. Other functions are also suspected including a role in increasing the solubility of haematin in the parasite gut. From Schistosoma japonicum (Blood fluke).
    930..2201    +  CDS            trr (fragment): TRR_DROME - Also known as KMT2C. Experimental evidence at protein level: Swiss-Prot protein existence level 1. Histone methyltransferase that acts as a coactivator for the ecdysone receptor during development. Specifically trimethylates 'Lys- 4' of histone H3, a specific tag for epigenetic transcriptional activation. Recruited by EcR in an ecdysone-dependent manner causing H3 'Lys-4' trimethylation at ecdysone-inducible promoters, leading to activate expression. Plays a central role in the developing compound eye, during the progression of the morphogenetic furrow and in post- furrow different
   2234..2273    +  CDS            rop (fragment): Rop protein, which maintains plasmids at low copy number; rop
   2375..2415    +  misc_feature   bom (fragment): basis of mobility region from pBR322
   2520..2624    +  promoter       AmpR promoter: bla
   2625..3485    +  CDS            AmpR: β-lactamase; bla; confers resistance to ampicillin, carbenicillin, and related antibiotics
   3656..4244    +  rep_origin     ori: high-copy-number ColE1/pMB1/pBR322/pUC origin of replication
   4430..4481    -  misc_feature   bom (fragment): basis of mobility region from pBR322
   4488..4565    +  promoter       lacI promoter: lacI
   4566..5648    +  CDS            lacI: lac repressor; lacI; The lac repressor binds to the lac operator to inhibit transcription in E. coli. This inhibition can be relieved by adding lactose or isopropyl-β-D-thiogalactopyranoside (IPTG).
   5661..5682    +  protein_bind   CAP binding site: CAP binding activates transcription in the presence of cAMP. E. coli catabolite activator protein
   5697..5727    +  promoter       lac promoter: promoter for the E. coli lac operon
   5735..5751    +  protein_bind   lac operator: The lac repressor binds to the lac operator to inhibit transcription in E. coli. This inhibition can be relieved by adding lactose or isopropyl-β-D-thiogalactopyranoside (IPTG). lac repressor encoded by lacI
   5771..5944    +  CDS            lacZα: LacZα fragment of β-galactosidase; lacZ fragment
   6208..107     -  CDS            yciV (fragment) (across the origin): RNAAM_ECOLI - Also known as trpH From Escherichia coli (strain K12).
>Addgene plasmid #182846 | pGEX-2T-TRR-C421-Y2404F | addgene full sequence | sequence record 360055 | Addgene NGS Result
AGCTTATCGACTGCACGGTGCACCAATGCTTCTGGCGTCAGGCAGCCATCGGAAGCTGTGGTATGGCTGT
GCAGGTCGTAAATCACTGCATAATTCGTGTCGCTCAAGGCGCACTCCCGTTCTGGATAATGTTTTTTGCG
CCGACATCATAACGGTTCTGGCAAATATTCTGAAATGAGCTGTTGACAATTAATCATCGGCTCGTATAAT
GTGTGGAATTGTGAGCGGATAACAATTTCACACAGGAAACAGTATTCATGTCCCCTATACTAGGTTATTG
GAAAATTAAGGGCCTTGTGCAACCCACTCGACTTCTTTTGGAATATCTTGAAGAAAAATATGAAGAGCAT
TTGTATGAGCGCGATGAAGGTGATAAATGGCGAAACAAAAAGTTTGAATTGGGTTTGGAGTTTCCCAATC
TTCCTTATTATATTGATGGTGATGTTAAATTAACACAGTCTATGGCCATCATACGTTATATAGCTGACAA
GCACAACATGTTGGGTGGTTGTCCAAAAGAGCGTGCAGAGATTTCAATGCTTGAAGGAGCGGTTTTGGAT
ATTAGATACGGTGTTTCGAGAATTGCATATAGTAAAGACTTTGAAACTCTCAAAGTTGATTTTCTTAGCA
AGCTACCTGAAATGCTGAAAATGTTCGAAGATCGTTTATGTCATAAAACATATTTAAATGGTGATCATGT
AACCCATCCTGACTTCATGTTGTATGACGCTCTTGATGTTGTTTTATACATGGACCCAATGTGCCTGGAT
GCGTTCCCAAAATTAGTTTGTTTTAAAAAACGTATTGAAGCTATCCCACAAATTGATAAGTACTTGAAAT
CCAGCAAGTATATAGCATGGCCTTTGCAGGGCTGGCAAGCCACGTTTGGTGGTGGCGACCATCCTCCAAA
ATCGGATCTGGTTCCGCGTGGATCCCATATGGGTGCAGGAGCAGGCGCCACGACTGGCGCCGGATTAGGA
GGCTCTGTGGCAGATAATGAACTGAGCTCCCTGGTTGTCCACCGGAGAGTTTTTGTCGATCGGGATGAAA
ACCGTCTGGTGGCCACCGTCATGCACTATTCAGAGCTAAGCAACCTGCTCCGTGTGGGCAACATGACGTT
CCTGAACGTGGGTCAGTTACTGCCGCATCAGCTGGAGGCCTTCCACACACCCCACTACATCTACCCCATT
GGCTACAAGGTGAGTCGCTACTACTGGTGCGTGCGACGACCCAATCGTAGGTGTCGATACATTTGCAGTA
TCGCAGAGGCCGGATGCAAGCCCGAGTTTCGCATCCAGGTGCAGGACGCCGGCGACAAGGAGCCGGAGCG
CGAGTTTCGGGGCAGTTCGCCCTCGGCGGTCTGGCAGCAGATTCTGCAGCCAATCACGCGACTGCGTAAG
GTGCACAAGTGGTTGCAGCTCTTTCCCCAGCACATCAGTGGTGAGGACCTATTTGGCCTAACGGAACCGG
CCATTGTGCGAATCCTGGAAAGCCTCCCGGGCATTGAGACGCTCACTGACTACCGCTTCAAGTACGGTCG
CAACCCGCTTCTTGAGTTCCCGCTAGCCATCAATCCGTCTGGAGCGGCGCGTACGGAACCCAAGCAACGA
CAGCTGCTCGTCTGGAGGAAGCCGCATACGCAACGCACGGCCGGCAGCTGCAGCACGCAGCGGATGGCCA
ACTCGGCTGCGATTGCCGGAGAAGTGGCCTGCCCGTACAGCAAGCAGTTCGTGCATTCGAAGAGCTCCCA
GTACAAAAAGATGAAGCAGGAGTGGCGCAACAACGTCTACTTGGCGAGATCTAAGATCCAGGGTCTTGGC
TTGTATGCAGCTCGGGACATTGAAAAGCACACCATGATAATCGAGTACATTGGCGAGGTTATCCGCACCG
AGGTCTCCGAGATACGCGAGAAGCAGTACGAGTCCAAGAACCGTGGCATCTACATGTTCCGGCTGGATGA
AGACCGCGTGGTGGACGCCACTCTAAGCGGCGGGTTGGCGCGCTACATCAACCATTCGTGCAATCCCAAC
TGTGTTACCGAGATAGTGGAGGTCGATCGCGACGTGCGGATCATAATATTCGCCAAGCGGAAGATCTATC
GCGGCGAGGAGCTCTCGTTCGACTACAAGTTCGACATTGAGGACGAGTCGCACAAGATACCGTGCGCCTG
TGGAGCGCCCAACTGTCGCAAGTGGATGAACATGAATCGAATTCATCGTGACTGACTGACGATCTGCCTC
GCGCGTTTCGGTGATGACGGTGAAAACCTCTGACACATGCAGCTCCCGGAGACGGTCACAGCTTGTCTGT
AAGCGGATGCCGGGAGCAGACAAGCCCGTCAGGGCGCGTCAGCGGGTGTTGGCGGGTGTCGGGGCGCAGC
CATGACCCAGTCACGTAGCGATAGCGGAGTGTATAATTCTTGAAGACGAAAGGGCCTCGTGATACGCCTA
TTTTTATAGGTTAATGTCATGATAATAATGGTTTCTTAGACGTCAGGTGGCACTTTTCGGGGAAATGTGC
GCGGAACCCCTATTTGTTTATTTTTCTAAATACATTCAAATATGTATCCGCTCATGAGACAATAACCCTG
ATAAATGCTTCAATAATATTGAAAAAGGAAGAGTATGAGTATTCAACATTTCCGTGTCGCCCTTATTCCC
TTTTTTGCGGCATTTTGCCTTCCTGTTTTTGCTCACCCAGAAACGCTGGTGAAAGTAAAAGATGCTGAAG
ATCAGTTGGGTGCACGAGTGGGTTACATCGAACTGGATCTCAACAGCGGTAAGATCCTTGAGAGTTTTCG
CCCCGAAGAACGTTTTCCAATGATGAGCACTTTTAAAGTTCTGCTATGTGGCGCGGTATTATCCCGTGTT
GACGCCGGGCAAGAGCAACTCGGTCGCCGCATACACTATTCTCAGAATGACTTGGTTGAGTACTCACCAG
TCACAGAAAAGCATCTTACGGATGGCATGACAGTAAGAGAATTATGCAGTGCTGCCATAACCATGAGTGA
TAACACTGCGGCCAACTTACTTCTGACAACGATCGGAGGACCGAAGGAGCTAACCGCTTTTTTGCACAAC
ATGGGGGATCATGTAACTCGCCTTGATCGTTGGGAACCGGAGCTGAATGAAGCCATACCAAACGACGAGC
GTGACACCACGATGCCTGCAGCAATGGCAACAACGTTGCGCAAACTATTAACTGGCGAACTACTTACTCT
AGCTTCCCGGCAACAATTAATAGACTGGATGGAGGCGGATAAAGTTGCAGGACCACTTCTGCGCTCGGCC
CTTCCGGCTGGCTGGTTTATTGCTGATAAATCTGGAGCCGGTGAGCGTGGGTCTCGCGGTATCATTGCAG
CACTGGGGCCAGATGGTAAGCCCTCCCGTATCGTAGTTATCTACACGACGGGGAGTCAGGCAACTATGGA
TGAACGAAATAGACAGATCGCTGAGATAGGTGCCTCACTGATTAAGCATTGGTAACTGTCAGACCAAGTT
TACTCATATATACTTTAGATTGATTTAAAACTTCATTTTTAATTTAAAAGGATCTAGGTGAAGATCCTTT
TTGATAATCTCATGACCAAAATCCCTTAACGTGAGTTTTCGTTCCACTGAGCGTCAGACCCCGTAGAAAA
GATCAAAGGATCTTCTTGAGATCCTTTTTTTCTGCGCGTAATCTGCTGCTTGCAAACAAAAAAACCACCG
CTACCAGCGGTGGTTTGTTTGCCGGATCAAGAGCTACCAACTCTTTTTCCGAAGGTAACTGGCTTCAGCA
GAGCGCAGATACCAAATACTGTCCTTCTAGTGTAGCCGTAGTTAGGCCACCACTTCAAGAACTCTGTAGC
ACCGCCTACATACCTCGCTCTGCTAATCCTGTTACCAGTGGCTGCTGCCAGTGGCGATAAGTCGTGTCTT
ACCGGGTTGGACTCAAGACGATAGTTACCGGATAAGGCGCAGCGGTCGGGCTGAACGGGGGGTTCGTGCA
CACAGCCCAGCTTGGAGCGAACGACCTACACCGAACTGAGATACCTACAGCGTGAGCTATGAGAAAGCGC
CACGCTTCCCGAAGGGAGAAAGGCGGACAGGTATCCGGTAAGCGGCAGGGTCGGAACAGGAGAGCGCACG
AGGGAGCTTCCAGGGGGAAACGCCTGGTATCTTTATAGTCCTGTCGGGTTTCGCCACCTCTGACTTGAGC
GTCGATTTTTGTGATGCTCGTCAGGGGGGCGGAGCCTATGGAAAAACGCCAGCAACGCGGCCTTTTTACG
GTTCCTGGCCTTTTGCTGGCCTTTTGCTCACATGTTCTTTCCTGCGTTATCCCCTGATTCTGTGGATAAC
CGTATTACCGCCTTTGAGTGAGCTGATACCGCTCGCCGCAGCCGAACGACCGAGCGCAGCGAGTCAGTGA
GCGAGGAAGCGGAAGAGCGCCTGATGCGGTATTTTCTCCTTACGCATCTGTGCGGTATTTCACACCGCAT
AAATTCCGACACCATCGAATGGCGCAAAACCTTTCGCGGTATGGCATGATAGCGCCCGGAAGAGAGTCAA
TTCAGGGTGGTGAATGTGAAACCAGTAACGTTATACGATGTCGCAGAGTATGCCGGTGTCTCTTATCAGA
CCGTTTCCCGCGTGGTGAACCAGGCCAGCCACGTTTCTGCGAAAACGCGGGAAAAAGTGGAAGCGGCGAT
GGCGGAGCTGAATTACATTCCCAACCGCGTGGCACAACAACTGGCGGGCAAACAGTCGTTGCTGATTGGC
GTTGCCACCTCCAGTCTGGCCCTGCACGCGCCGTCGCAAATTGTCGCGGCGATTAAATCTCGCGCCGATC
AACTGGGTGCCAGCGTGGTGGTGTCGATGGTAGAACGAAGCGGCGTCGAAGCCTGTAAAGCGGCGGTGCA
CAATCTTCTCGCGCAACGCGTCAGTGGGCTGATCATTAACTATCCGCTGGATGACCAGGATGCCATTGCT
GTGGAAGCTGCCTGCACTAATGTTCCGGCGTTATTTCTTGATGTCTCTGACCAGACACCCATCAACAGTA
TTATTTTCTCCCATGAAGACGGTACGCGACTGGGCGTGGAGCATCTGGTCGCATTGGGTCACCAGCAAAT
CGCGCTGTTAGCGGGCCCATTAAGTTCTGTCTCGGCGCGTCTGCGTCTGGCTGGCTGGCATAAATATCTC
ACTCGCAATCAAATTCAGCCGATAGCGGAACGGGAAGGCGACTGGAGTGCCATGTCCGGTTTTCAACAAA
CCATGCAAATGCTGAATGAGGGCATCGTTCCCACTGCGATGCTGGTTGCCAACGATCAGATGGCGCTGGG
CGCAATGCGCGCCATTACCGAGTCCGGGCTGCGCGTTGGTGCGGATATCTCGGTAGTGGGATACGACGAT
ACCGAAGACAGCTCATGTTATATCCCGCCGTTAACCACCATCAAACAGGATTTTCGCCTGCTGGGGCAAA
CCAGCGTGGACCGCTTGCTGCAACTCTCTCAGGGCCAGGCGGTGAAGGGCAATCAGCTGTTGCCCGTCTC
ACTGGTGAAAAGAAAAACCACCCTGGCGCCCAATACGCAAACCGCCTCTCCCCGCGCGTTGGCCGATTCA
TTAATGCAGCTGGCACGACAGGTTTCCCGACTGGAAAGCGGGCAGTGAGCGCAACGCAATTAATGTAAGT
TAGCTCACTCATTAGGCACCCCAGGCTTTACACTTTATGCTTCCGGCTCGTATGTTGTGTGGAATTGTGA
GCGGATAACAATTTCACACAGGAAACAGCTATGACCATGATTACGGATTCACTGGCCGTCGTTTTACAAC
GTCGTGACTGGGAAAACCCTGGCGTTACCCAACTTAATCGCCTTGCAGCACATCCCCCTTTCGCCAGCTG
GCGTAATAGCGAAGAGGCCCGCACCGATCGCCCTTCCCAACAGTTGCGCAGCCTGAATGGCGAATGGCGC
TTTGCCTGGTTTCCGGCACCAGAAGCGGTGCCGGAAAGCTGGCTGGAGTGCGATCTTCCTGAGGCCGATA
CTGTCGTCGTCCCCTCAAACTGGCAGATGCACGGTTACGATGCGCCCATCTACACCAACGTGACCTATCC
CATTACGGTCAATCCGCCGTTTGTTCCCACGGAGAATCCGACGGGTTGTTACTCGCTCACATTTAATGTT
GATGAAAGCTGGCTACAGGAAGGCCAGACGCGAATTATTTTTGATGGCGTTGGAATT
