>Addgene plasmid #182846 | pGEX-2T-TRR-C421-Y2404F | depositor partial sequence | sequence record 360054 | pGEX-2T-TRR-C421-Y2404F sequence 1263 bps
ATGGGTGCAGGAGCAGGCGCCACGACTGGCGCCGGATTAGGAGGCTCTGTGGCAGATAATGAACTGAGCT
CCCTGGTTGTCCACCGGAGAGTTTTTGTCGATCGGGATGAAAACCGTCAGGTGGCCACCGTCATGCACTA
TTCAGAGCTAAGCAACCTGCTCCGTGTGGGCAACATGACGTTCCTGAACGTGGGTCAGTTACTGCCGCAT
CAGCTGGAGGCCTTCCACACACCCCACTACATCTACCCCATTGGCTACAAGGTGAGTCGCTACTACTGGT
GCGTGCGACGACCCAATCGTAGGTGTCGATACATTTGCAGTATCGCAGAGGCCGGATGCAAGCCCGAGTT
TCGCATCCAGGTGCAGGACGCCGGCGACAAGGAGCCGGAGCGCGAGTTTCGGGGCAGTTCGCCCTCGGCG
GTCTGGCAGCAGATTCTGCAGCCAATCACGCGACTGCGTAAGGTGCACAAGTGGTTGCAGCTCTTTCCCC
AGCACATCAGTGGTGAGGACCTATTTGGCCTAACGGAACCGGCCATTGTGCGAATCCTGGAAAGCCTCCC
GGGCATTGAGACGCTCACTGACTACCGCTTCAAGTACGGTCGCAACCCGCTTCTTGAGTTCCCGCTAGCC
ATCAATCCGTCTGGAGCGGCGCGTACGGAACCCAAGCAACGACAGCTGCTCGTCTGGAGGAAGCCGCATA
CGCAACGCACGGCCGGCAGCTGCAGCACGCAGCGGATGGCCAACTCGGCTGCGATTGCCGGAGAAGTGGC
CTGCCCGTACAGCAAGCAGTTCGTGCATTCGAAGAGCTCCCAGTACAAAAAGATGAAGCAGGAGTGGCGC
AACAACGTCTACTTGGCGAGATCTAAGATCCAGGGTCTTGGCTTGTATGCAGCTCGGGACATTGAAAAGC
ACACCATGATAATCGAGTACATTGGCGAGGTTATCCGCACCGAGGTCTCCGAGATACGCGAGAAGCAGTA
CGAGTCCAAGAACCGTGGCATCTACATGTTCCGGCTGGATGAAGACCGCGTGGTGGACGCCACTCTAAGC
GGCGGGTTGGCGCGCTACATCAACCATTCGTGCAATCCCAACTGTGTTACCGAGATAGTGGAGGTCGATC
GCGACGTGCGGATCATAATATTCGCCAAGCGGAAGATCTATCGCGGCGAGGAGCTCTCGTTCGACTACAA
GTTCGACATTGAGGACGAGTCGCACAAGATACCGTGCGCCTGTGGAGCGCCCAACTGTCGCAAGTGGATG
AAC
